Addgene plasmid #152069: pGBW-m4133975
Purpose: Mammalian expression plasmid for SARS-CoV-2 surface glycoprotein (Spike protein)
Depositing lab: Ginkgo Bioworks & Benjie Chen. Depositing organization: Ginkgo Bioworks.
Backbone
  Vector backbone: pTwist_CMV_Hygro_6
  Backbone size w/o insert (bp): 6525
  Vector type: Mammalian Expression
  Selectable markers: Hygromycin
Growth in bacteria
  Bacterial resistance: Ampicillin, 100 μg/mL
  Growth temperature: 37°C
  Growth strain: DH5alpha
  Copy number: High Copy
Gene/Insert
  Gene/Insert name: SARS-CoV-2 S (surface glycoprotein) (alt names: Spike protein; S protein)
  Species: Severe acute respiratory syndrome coronavirus 2
  Insert size (bp): 3815
  Mutation: wt
  Entrez Gene: S (a.k.a. GU280_gp02, spike glycoprotein)
  Promoter: CMV
  Tag / fusion protein: Cleavable TEV;TapTag (C terminal on backbone)
  Cloning method: Unknown
Resource information
  A portion of this plasmid was derived from a plasmid made by: GinkgoBioworks
Depositor comments: NCBI reference sequence: YP_009724390.1
How to cite: pGBW-m4133975 was a gift from Ginkgo Bioworks & Benjie Chen (Addgene plasmid # 152069 ; http://n2t.net/addgene:152069 ; RRID:Addgene_152069)
