[The description below was written by a language model from this plasmid's Addgene catalogue record and pLannotate feature annotations shown in this document.]
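Description:
pGBW-m4133975 is a mammalian expression plasmid built on the pTwist_CMV_Hygro_6 backbone that carries the wild-type SARS-CoV-2 surface glycoprotein (Spike, S) coding sequence, matched by the depositor to the NCBI reference protein for this gene. It is propagated in E. coli through a high-copy ColE1/pUC-type origin and selected with ampicillin via a full-length β-lactamase gene. For selection in mammalian cells it contains a separate cassette in which the human ubiquitin C promoter drives hygromycin B phosphotransferase, followed by a synthetic polyadenylation signal.

The Spike open reading frame sits downstream of the CMV immediate-early enhancer and promoter elements and occupies roughly the first 3.8 kb of the annotated circular sequence. According to the catalogue entry it is fused at its C terminus to a backbone-encoded, TEV-cleavable TAP tag. The feature table is consistent with this: directly after Spike it detects a short fragment resembling myosin light chain kinase, which likely corresponds to a calmodulin-binding peptide, and a fragment of Staphylococcus aureus protein A, whose domains bind immunoglobulin. Together these are the usual components of a tandem affinity purification tag, allowing two-step capture with protease release between steps. An SV40 polyadenylation signal is annotated after the tag, although on the opposite strand.

The expression unit is flanked by β-globin insulator fragments, and by T7 and rrnG transcription terminators that isolate it from neighbouring cassettes. The construct is suited to transient or hygromycin-selected expression of tagged Spike in mammalian cells. The tag would support affinity purification or interaction studies, though the record states only expression as the purpose.
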