Features (pLannotate 1.2.2; 21 found; start..end, strand, type, name):
      5..3823    +  CDS            S: SPIKE_SARS2 - Experimental evidence at protein level: Swiss-Prot protein existence level 1. [Spike glycoprotein]: May down-regulate host tetherin (BST2) by lysosomal degradation, thereby counteracting its antiviral activity. From Severe acute respiratory syndrome coronavirus 2 (2019-nCoV) (SARS-CoV-2).
   3878..3955    +  CDS            MYLK2 (fragment): MYLK2_HUMAN - Experimental evidence at protein level: Swiss-Prot protein existence level 1. Implicated in the level of global muscle contraction and cardiac function. Phosphorylates a specific serine in the N-terminus of a myosin light chain. From Homo sapiens (Human).
   4037..4387    +  CDS            spa (fragment): SPA_STAAU - Experimental evidence at protein level: Swiss-Prot protein existence level 1. Plays a role in the inhibition of the host innate and adaptive immune responses. Possesses five immunoglobulin-binding domains that capture both the fragment crystallizable region (Fc region) and the Fab region (part of Ig that identifies antigen) of immunoglobulins (By similarity). In turn, Staphylococcus aureus is protected from phagocytic killing via inhibition of Ig Fc region. In addition, the host elicited B-cell response is prevented due to a decrease of antibody-secreting cell proliferation that en
   4468..4589    -  polyA_signal   SV40 poly(A) signal: SV40 polyadenylation signal
   4612..4681    -  CDS            large T antigen (fragment): large T antigen from SV40 (simian virus 40)
   4704..4750    +  terminator     T7 terminator: transcription terminator for bacteriophage T7 RNA polymerase
   4780..4916    +  terminator     rrnG terminator: transcription terminator from the E. coli ribosomal RNA rrnG operon (Albrechtsen et al., 1991)
   4961..5032    +  misc_feature   3' β-globin insulator: insulator downstream of the human β-globin locus (Farrell et al., 2002)
   5258..5846    -  rep_origin     ori: high-copy-number ColE1/pMB1/pBR322/pUC origin of replication
   6018..6082    -  CDS            bla(M) (fragment): β-lactamase lacking the signal sequence; bla(M); allows cytosolic expression of β-lactamase
   6346..7555    +  promoter       UbC promoter: human ubiquitin C promoter
   7565..8586    +  CDS            HygR (fragment): hygromycin B phosphotransferase confers resistance to hygromycin
   8614..8662    +  polyA_signal   poly(A) signal: synthetic polyadenylation signal
   8928..9788    +  CDS            AmpR: β-lactamase; bla; confers resistance to ampicillin, carbenicillin, and related antibiotics
   9801..9937    +  terminator     rrnG terminator: transcription terminator from the E. coli ribosomal RNA rrnG operon (Albrechtsen et al., 1991)
  10082..10153   +  misc_feature   5' β-globin insulator: insulator upstream of the human β-globin locus (Farrell et al., 2002)
  10158..10204   -  terminator     T7 terminator: transcription terminator for bacteriophage T7 RNA polymerase
  10222..10270   -  polyA_signal   poly(A) signal: synthetic polyadenylation signal
  10351..10654   +  enhancer       CMV enhancer: human cytomegalovirus immediate early enhancer
  10727..10744   -  promoter       CMV promoter (fragment): human cytomegalovirus (CMV) immediate early promoter
  10807..10858   +  promoter       CMVd2 promoter: truncated human cytomegalovirus (CMV) immediate early promoter that yields moderately reduced expression relative to the full-length promoter
>Addgene plasmid #152069 | pGBW-m4133975 | depositor full sequence | sequence record 295081 | Full Sequence
CACCATGTTTGTTTTTCTTGTTTTATTGCCACTAGTCTCTAGTCAGTGTGTTAATCTTACAACCAGAACT
CAATTACCCCCTGCATACACTAATTCTTTCACACGTGGTGTTTATTACCCTGACAAAGTTTTCAGATCCT
CAGTTTTACATTCAACTCAGGACTTGTTCTTACCTTTCTTTTCCAATGTTACTTGGTTCCATGCTATACA
TGTCTCTGGGACCAATGGTACTAAGAGGTTTGATAACCCTGTCCTACCATTTAATGATGGTGTTTATTTT
GCTTCCACTGAGAAGTCTAACATAATAAGAGGCTGGATTTTTGGTACTACTTTAGATTCGAAGACCCAGT
CCCTACTTATTGTTAATAACGCTACTAATGTTGTTATTAAAGTCTGTGAATTTCAATTTTGTAATGATCC
ATTTTTGGGTGTTTATTACCACAAAAACAACAAAAGTTGGATGGAAAGTGAGTTCAGAGTTTATTCTAGT
GCGAATAATTGCACTTTTGAATATGTCTCTCAGCCTTTTCTTATGGACCTTGAAGGAAAACAGGGTAATT
TCAAAAATCTTAGGGAATTTGTGTTTAAGAATATTGATGGTTATTTTAAAATATATTCTAAGCACACGCC
TATTAATTTAGTGCGTGATCTCCCTCAGGGTTTTTCGGCTTTAGAACCATTGGTAGATTTGCCAATAGGT
ATTAACATCACTAGGTTTCAAACTTTACTTGCTTTACATAGAAGTTATTTGACTCCTGGTGATTCTTCTT
CAGGTTGGACAGCTGGTGCTGCAGCTTATTATGTGGGTTATCTTCAACCTAGGACTTTTCTATTAAAATA
TAATGAAAATGGAACCATTACAGATGCTGTAGACTGTGCACTTGACCCTCTCTCAGAAACAAAGTGTACG
TTGAAATCCTTCACTGTAGAAAAAGGAATCTATCAAACTTCTAACTTTAGAGTCCAACCAACAGAATCTA
TTGTTAGATTTCCTAATATTACAAACTTGTGCCCTTTTGGTGAAGTTTTTAACGCCACCAGATTTGCATC
TGTTTATGCTTGGAACAGGAAGAGAATCAGCAACTGTGTTGCTGATTATTCTGTCCTATATAATTCCGCA
TCATTTTCCACTTTTAAGTGTTATGGAGTGTCTCCTACTAAATTAAATGATCTCTGCTTTACTAATGTCT
ATGCAGATTCATTTGTAATTAGAGGTGATGAAGTCAGACAAATCGCTCCAGGGCAAACTGGAAAGATTGC
TGATTATAATTATAAATTACCAGATGATTTTACAGGCTGCGTTATAGCTTGGAATTCTAACAATCTTGAT
TCTAAGGTTGGTGGTAATTATAATTACCTGTATAGATTGTTTAGGAAGTCTAATCTCAAACCTTTTGAGA
GAGATATTTCAACTGAAATCTATCAGGCCGGTAGCACACCTTGTAATGGTGTTGAAGGTTTTAATTGTTA
CTTTCCTTTACAATCATATGGTTTCCAACCCACTAATGGTGTTGGTTACCAACCATACAGAGTAGTAGTA
CTTTCTTTTGAACTTCTACATGCACCAGCAACTGTTTGTGGACCTAAAAAGTCTACTAATTTGGTTAAAA
ACAAATGTGTCAATTTCAACTTCAATGGTTTAACAGGCACAGGTGTTCTTACTGAGTCTAACAAAAAGTT
TCTGCCTTTCCAACAATTTGGCAGAGACATTGCTGACACTACTGATGCTGTCCGTGATCCACAGACACTT
GAGATTCTTGACATTACACCATGTTCTTTTGGTGGTGTCAGTGTTATAACACCAGGAACAAATACTTCTA
ACCAGGTTGCTGTTCTTTATCAGGATGTTAACTGCACAGAAGTCCCTGTTGCTATTCATGCAGATCAACT
TACTCCTACTTGGCGTGTTTATTCTACAGGTTCTAATGTTTTTCAAACACGTGCAGGCTGTTTAATAGGG
GCTGAACATGTCAACAACTCATATGAGTGTGACATACCCATTGGTGCAGGTATATGCGCTAGTTATCAGA
CTCAGACTAATTCTCCTCGGCGGGCACGTAGTGTAGCTAGTCAATCCATCATTGCCTACACTATGTCACT
TGGTGCAGAAAATTCAGTTGCTTACTCTAATAACTCTATTGCCATACCCACAAATTTTACTATTAGTGTT
ACCACAGAAATTCTACCAGTGTCTATGACCAAGACATCAGTAGATTGTACAATGTACATTTGTGGTGATT
CAACTGAATGCAGCAATCTTTTGTTGCAATATGGCAGTTTTTGTACACAATTAAACCGTGCTTTAACTGG
AATAGCTGTTGAACAAGACAAAAACACCCAAGAAGTTTTTGCACAAGTCAAACAAATTTACAAAACACCA
CCAATTAAAGATTTTGGTGGTTTTAATTTTTCACAAATATTACCAGATCCATCAAAACCAAGCAAGAGGT
CATTTATTGAAGATCTACTTTTCAACAAAGTGACACTTGCAGATGCTGGCTTCATCAAACAATATGGTGA
TTGCCTTGGTGATATTGCTGCTAGAGACCTCATTTGTGCACAAAAGTTTAACGGCCTTACTGTTTTGCCA
CCTTTGCTCACAGATGAAATGATTGCTCAATACACTTCTGCACTGTTAGCGGGTACAATCACTTCTGGTT
GGACCTTTGGTGCAGGTGCTGCATTACAAATACCATTTGCTATGCAAATGGCTTATAGGTTTAATGGTAT
TGGAGTTACACAGAATGTTCTCTATGAGAACCAAAAATTGATTGCCAACCAATTTAATAGTGCTATTGGC
AAAATTCAAGACTCACTTTCTTCCACAGCAAGTGCACTTGGAAAACTTCAAGATGTGGTCAACCAAAATG
CACAAGCTTTAAACACGCTTGTTAAACAACTTAGCTCCAATTTTGGTGCAATTTCAAGTGTTTTAAATGA
TATCCTTTCACGTCTTGACAAAGTTGAGGCTGAAGTGCAAATTGATAGGTTGATCACAGGCAGACTTCAA
AGTTTGCAGACATATGTGACTCAACAATTAATTAGAGCTGCAGAAATCAGAGCTTCTGCTAATCTTGCTG
CTACTAAAATGTCAGAGTGTGTACTTGGACAATCAAAAAGAGTTGATTTTTGTGGAAAGGGCTATCATCT
TATGTCCTTCCCTCAGTCAGCACCTCATGGTGTAGTCTTCTTGCATGTGACTTATGTCCCTGCACAAGAA
AAGAACTTCACAACTGCTCCTGCCATTTGTCATGATGGAAAAGCACACTTTCCTCGTGAAGGTGTCTTTG
TTTCAAATGGCACACACTGGTTTGTAACACAAAGGAATTTTTATGAACCACAAATCATTACTACAGACAA
CACATTTGTGTCTGGTAACTGTGATGTTGTAATAGGAATTGTCAACAACACAGTTTATGATCCTTTGCAA
CCTGAATTAGACTCATTCAAGGAGGAGTTAGATAAATATTTTAAGAATCATACATCACCAGATGTTGATT
TAGGTGACATCTCTGGCATTAATGCTTCAGTTGTAAACATTCAAAAAGAAATTGACCGCCTCAATGAGGT
TGCCAAGAATTTAAATGAATCTCTCATCGATCTCCAAGAACTTGGAAAGTATGAGCAGTATATAAAATGG
CCATGGTACATTTGGCTAGGTTTTATAGCTGGCTTGATTGCCATAGTAATGGTGACAATTATGCTTTGCT
GTATGACCAGTTGCTGTAGTTGTCTCAAGGGCTGTTGTTCTTGTGGATCCTGCTGCAAATTTGATGAAGA
CGACTCTGAGCCAGTGCTCAAAGGAGTCAAATTACATTACACAGAAAACCTTTACTTTCAGTCGGGACGG
CGAATCCCGGGGCTGATAAATCCCTGGAAAAGGAGATGGAAGAAGAACTTTATTGCAGTGTCTGCGGCTA
ACCGGTTCAAAAAGATCAGTTCAAGCGGCGCCCTAGATTACGACATTCCTACGACCGCCTCCGAGAATCT
CTATTTCCAGGGTGAATTTGGCTTGGCACAACATGACGAGGCCGTCGATAACAAGTTTAATAAAGAACAG
CAGAACGCTTTCTATGAGATCCTTCACTTACCAAATCTGAACGAAGAGCAACGCAACGCTTTCATTCAGA
GCCTGAAAGACGATCCCTCGCAGTCTGCAAATCTCCTGGCCGAAGCCAAGAAGCTGAATGACGCACAGGC
TCCAAAAGTTGATAACAAGTTTAACAAGGAGCAGCAGAATGCTTTCTACGAGATATTGCACCTTCCTAAT
CTGAATGAGGAACAAAGAAATGCATTTATCCAGTCCCTAAAAGACGATCCATCACAGAGTGCCAACCTGC
TTGCGGAAGCCAAAAAGCTCAATGATGCCCAGGCCCCGAAAGTAGACGCGAACCATCAATAAGGATCCGC
AGGCCTCTGCTAGCTTGACTGACTGAGATACAGCGTACCTTCAGCTCACAGACATGATAAGATACATTGA
TGAGTTTGGACAAACCACAACTAGAATGCAGTGAAAAAAATGCTTTATTTGTGAAATTTGTGATGCTATT
GCTTTATTTGTAACCATTATAAGCTGCAATAAACAAGTTAACAACAACAATTGCATTCATTTTATGTTTC
AGGTTCAGGGGGAGGTGTGGGAGGTTTTTTAAAGCAAGTAAAACCTCTACAAATGTGGTATTGGCCCATC
TCTATCGGTATCGTAGCATAACCCCTTGGGGCCTCTAAACGGGTCTTGAGGGGTTTTTTGTGCCCCTCGG
GCCGGATTGCTATCTACCGGCATTGGCGCAGAAAAAAATGCCTGATGCGACGCTGCGCGTCTTATACTCC
CACATATGCCAGATTCAGCAACGGATACGGCTTCCCCAACTTGCCCACTTCCATACGTGTCCTCCTTACC
AGAAATTTATCCTTAAGGTCGTCAGCTATCCTGCAGGCGATCTCTCGATTTCGATCAAGACATTCCTTTA
ATGGTCTTTTCTGGACACCACTAGGGGTCAGAAGTAGTTCATCAAACTTTCTTCCCTCCCTAATCTCATT
GGTTACCTTGGGCTATCGAAACTTAATTAACCAGTCAAGTCAGCTACTTGGCGAGATCGACTTGTCTGGG
TTTCGACTACGCTCAGAATTGCGTCAGTCAAGTTCGATCTGGTCCTTGCTATTGCACCCGTTCTCCGATT
ACGAGTTTCATTTAAATCATGTGAGCAAAAGGCCAGCAAAAGGCCAGGAACCGTAAAAAGGCCGCGTTGC
TGGCGTTTTTCCATAGGCTCCGCCCCCCTGACGAGCATCACAAAAATCGACGCTCAAGTCAGAGGTGGCG
AAACCCGACAGGACTATAAAGATACCAGGCGTTTCCCCCTGGAAGCTCCCTCGTGCGCTCTCCTGTTCCG
ACCCTGCCGCTTACCGGATACCTGTCCGCCTTTCTCCCTTCGGGAAGCGTGGCGCTTTCTCATAGCTCAC
GCTGTAGGTATCTCAGTTCGGTGTAGGTCGTTCGCTCCAAGCTGGGCTGTGTGCACGAACCCCCCGTTCA
GCCCGACCGCTGCGCCTTATCCGGTAACTATCGTCTTGAGTCCAACCCGGTAAGACACGACTTATCGCCA
CTGGCAGCAGCCACTGGTAACAGGATTAGCAGAGCGAGGTATGTAGGCGGTGCTACAGAGTTCTTGAAGT
GGTGGCCTAACTACGGCTACACTAGAAGAACAGTATTTGGTATCTGCGCTCTGCTGAAGCCAGTTACCTT
CGGAAAAAGAGTTGGTAGCTCTTGATCCGGCAAACAAACCACCGCTGGTAGCGGTGGTTTTTTTGTTTGC
AAGCAGCAGATTACGCGCAGAAAAAAAGGATCTCAAGAAGATCCTTTGATCTTTTCTACGGGGTCTGACG
CTCAGTGGAACGAAAACTCACGTTAAGGGATTTTGGTCATGAGATTATCAAAAAGGATCTTCACCTAGAT
CCTTTTAAATTAAAAATGAAGTTTTAAATCAATCTAAAGTATATATGAGTAAACTTGGTCTGACAGTTAC
CAATGCTTAATCAGTGAGGCACCTATCTCAGCGATCTGTCTATTTCGTTCATCCATAGTTGCATTTAAAT
TTCCGAACTCTCCAAGGCCCTCGTCGGAAAATCTTCAAACCTTTCGTCCGATCCATCTTGCAGGCTACCT
CTCGAACGAACTATCGCAAGTCTCTTGGCCGGCCTTGCGCCTTGGCTATTGCTTGGCAGCGCCTATCGCC
AGGTATTACTCCAATCCCGAATATCCGAGATCGGGATCACCCGAGAGAAGTTCAACCTACATCCTCAATC
CCGATCTATCCGAGATCCGAGGAATATCGAAATCGGGGCGCGCCTGGCCTCCGCGCCGGGTTTTGGCGCC
TCCCGCGGGCGCCCCCCTCGTCACGGCGAGCGCTGCCACGTCAGACGAAGGGCGCAGGAGCGTCCTGATC
CTTCCGCCCGGACGCTCAGGACAGCGGCCCGCTGCTCATAAGACTCGGCCTTAGAACCCCAGTATCAGCA
GAAGGACATTTTAGGACGGGACTTGGGTGACTCTAGGGCACTGGTTTTCTTTCCAGAGAGCGGAACAGGC
GAGGAAAAGTAGTCCCTTCTCGGCGATTCTGCGGAGGGATCTCCGTGGGGCGGTGAACGCCGATGATTAT
ATAAGGACGCGCCGGGTGTGGCACAGCTAGTTCCGTCGCAGCCGGGATTTGGGTCGCGGTTCTTGTTTGT
GGATCGCTGTGATCGTCACTTGGTGAGTAGCGGGCTGCTGGGCTGGCCGGGGCTTTCGTGGCCGCCGGGC
CGCTCGGTGGGACGGAAGCGTGTGGAGAGACCGCCAAGGGCTGTAGTCTGGGTCCGCGAGCAAGGTTGCC
CTGAACTGGGGGTTGGGGGGAGCGCAGCAAAATGGCGGCTGTTCCCGAGTCTTGAATGGAAGACGCTTGT
GAGGCGGGCTGTGAGGTCGTTGAAACAAGGTGGGGGGCATGGTGGGCGGCAAGAACCCAAGGTCTTGAGC
CCTTCGCTAATGCGGGAAAGCTCTTATTCGGGTGAGATGGGCTGGGCACCATCTGGGGACCCTGACGTGA
AGTTTGTCACTGACTGGAGAACTCGGTTTGTCGTCTGTTGCGGGGGCGGCAGTTATGGCGGTGCCGTTGG
GCAGTGCACCCGTACCTTTGGGAGCGCGCGCCCTCGTCGTGTCGTGACGTCACCCGTTCTGTTGGCTTAT
AATGCAGGGTGGGGCCACCTGCCGGTAGGTGTGCGGTAGGCTTTTCTCCGTCGCAGGACGCAGGGTTCGG
GCCTAGGGTAGGCTCTCCTGAATCGACAGGCGCCGGACCTCTGGTGAGGGGAGGGATAAGTGAGGCGTCA
GTTTCTTTGGTCGGTTTTATGTACCTATCTTCTTAAGTAGCTGAAGCTCCGGTTTTGAACTATGCGCTCG
GGGTTGGCGAGTGTGTTTTGTGAAGTTTTTTAGGCACCTTTTGAAATGTAATCATTTGGGTCAATATGTA
ATTTTCAGTGTTAGACTTGTAAATTGTCCGCTAAATTCTGGCCGTTTTTGGCTTTTTTGTTAGACAACAT
GGGTAAAAAGCCTGAACTCACCGCGACGTCTGTCGAGAAGTTTCTGATCGAAAAGTTCGACAGCGTCTCC
GACCTGATGCAGCTCTCGGAGGGCGAAGAATCTCGTGCTTTCAGCTTCGATGTAGGAGGGCGTGGATATG
TCCTGCGGGTAAATAGCTGCGCCGATGGTTTCTACAAAGATCGTTATGTTTATCGGCACTTTGCATCCGC
CGCGCTCCCGATTCCGGAAGTGCTTGACATTGGGGAGTTCAGCGAGAGCCTGACCTATTGCATCTCCCGC
CGTGCACAGGGTGTCACGTTGCAAGACCTGCCTGAAACCGAACTGCCCGCTGTTCTGCAGCCGGTCGCGG
AGGCAATGGATGCCATCGCTGCCGCCGATCTTAGCCAGACGAGCGGGTTCGGCCCATTCGGACCGCAAGG
AATCGGTCAATACACTACATGGCGTGATTTCATATGCGCGATTGCTGATCCCCATGTGTATCACTGGCAA
ACTGTGATGGACGACACCGTCAGTGCGTCCGTCGCGCAGGCTCTCGATGAGCTGATGCTTTGGGCCGAGG
ACTGCCCCGAAGTCCGGCACCTCGTGCACGCGGATTTCGGCTCCAACAATGTCCTGACGGACAATGGCCG
CATAACAGCGGTCATTGACTGGAGCGAGGCGATGTTCGGGGATTCCCAATACGAGGTCGCCAACATCTTC
TTCTGGAGGCCGTGGTTGGCTTGTATGGAGCAGCAGACGCGCTACTTCGAGCGGAGGCATCCGGAGCTTG
CAGGATCGCCCCGGCTCCGGGCGTATATGCTCCGCATTGGTCTTGACCAACTCTATCAGAGCTTGGTTGA
CGGCAATTTCGATGATGCAGCTTGGGCGCAGGGTCGATGCGACGCAATCGTCCGATCCGGAGCCGGGACT
GTCGGGCGTACACAAATCGCCCGCAGAAGCGCCGCCGTCTGGACCGATGGCTGTGTAGAAGTACTCGCCG
ATAGTGGAAACCGACGCCCCAGCACTCGTCCGAGGGCAAAGGAATAAGCTAGTATGTAAGCCTAGTCTTA
GATAATAAAATCGCTATCCATCGAAGATGGATGTGTGTTGGTTTTTTGTGTGTGTAACGCTAGGCGCGCC
TGGTGTACCGAGAACGATCCTCTCAGTGCGAGTCTCGACGATCCATATCGTTGCTTGGCAGTCAGCCAGT
CGGAATCCAGCTTGGGACCCAGGAAGTCCAATCGTCAGATATTGTACTCAAGCCTGGTCACGGCAGCGTA
CCGATCTGTTTAAACCTAGATATTGATAGTCTGATCGGTCAACGTATAATCGAGTCCTAGCTTTTGCAAA
CATCTATCAAGAGACAGGATCAGCAGGAGGCTTTCGCATGAGTATTCAACATTTCCGTGTCGCCCTTATT
CCCTTTTTTGCGGCATTTTGCCTTCCTGTTTTTGCTCACCCAGAAACGCTGGTGAAAGTAAAAGATGCTG
AAGATCAGTTGGGTGCGCGAGTGGGTTACATCGAACTGGATCTCAACAGCGGTAAGATCCTTGAGAGTTT
TCGCCCCGAAGAACGCTTTCCAATGATGAGCACTTTTAAAGTTCTGCTATGTGGCGCGGTATTATCCCGT
ATTGACGCCGGGCAAGAGCAACTCGGTCGCCGCATACACTATTCTCAGAATGACTTGGTTGAGTATTCAC
CAGTCACAGAAAAGCATCTTACGGATGGCATGACAGTAAGAGAATTATGCAGTGCTGCCATAACCATGAG
TGATAACACTGCGGCCAACTTACTTCTGACAACGATTGGAGGACCGAAGGAGCTAACCGCTTTTTTGCAC
AACATGGGGGATCATGTAACTCGCCTTGATCGTTGGGAACCGGAGCTGAATGAAGCCATACCAAACGACG
AGCGTGACACCACGATGCCTGTAGCAATGGCAACAACCTTGCGTAAACTATTAACTGGCGAACTACTTAC
TCTAGCTTCCCGGCAACAGTTGATAGACTGGATGGAGGCGGATAAAGTTGCAGGACCACTTCTGCGCTCG
GCCCTTCCGGCTGGCTGGTTTATTGCTGATAAATCTGGAGCCGGTGAGCGTGGGTCTCGCGGTATCATTG
CAGCACTGGGGCCAGATGGTAAGCCCTCCCGTATCGTAGTTATCTACACGACGGGGAGTCAGGCAACTAT
GGATGAACGAAATAGACAGATCGCTGAGATAGGTGCCTCACTGATTAAGCATTGGTAACCGATTCTAGGT
GCATTGGCGCAGAAAAAAATGCCTGATGCGACGCTGCGCGTCTTATACTCCCACATATGCCAGATTCAGC
AACGGATACGGCTTCCCCAACTTGCCCACTTCCATACGTGTCCTCCTTACCAGAAATTTATCCTTAAGAT
CGTTTAAACTCGACTCTGGCTCTATCGAATCTCCGTCGTTTCGAGCTTACGCGAACAGCCGTGGCGCTCA
TTTGCTCGTCGGGCATCGAATCTCGTCAGCTATCGTCAGCTTACCTTTTTGGCAGCGATCGCGGCTCCCG
ACATCTTGGACCATTAGCTCCACAGGTATCTTCTTCCCTCTAGTGGTCATAACAGCAGCTTCAGCTACCT
CTCAATTCAAAAAACCCCTCAAGACCCGTTTAGAGGCCCCAAGGGGTTATGCTATCAATCGTTGCGTTAC
ACACACAAAAAACCAACACACATCCATCTTCGATGGATAGCGATTTTATTATCTAACTGCTGATCGAGTG
TAGCCAGATCTAGTAATCAATTACGGGGTCATTAGTTCATAGCCCATATATGGAGTTCCGCGTTACATAA
CTTACGGTAAATGGCCCGCCTGGCTGACCGCCCAACGACCCCCGCCCATTGACGTCAATAATGACGTATG
TTCCCATAGTAACGCCAATAGGGACTTTCCATTGACGTCAATGGGTGGAGTATTTACGGTAAACTGCCCA
CTTGGCAGTACATCAAGTGTATCATATGCCAAGTACGCCCCCTATTGACGTCAATGACGGTAAATGGCCC
GCCTGGCATTATGCCCAGTACATGACCTTATGGGACTTTCCTACTTGGCAGTACATCTACGTATTAGTCA
TCGCTATTACCATGCTGATGCGGTTTTGGCAGTACATCAATGGGCGTGGATAGCGGTTTGACTCACGGGG
ATTTCCAAGTCTCCACCCCATTGACGTCAATGGGAGTTTGTTTTGGCACCAAAATCAACGGGACTTTCCA
AAATGTCGTAACAACTCCGCCCCATTGACGCAAATGGGCGGTAGGCGTGTACGGTGGGAGGTCTATATAA
GCAGAGCTGGTTTAGTGAACCGTCAGATCAGATCTTTGTCGATCCTACCATCCACTCGACACACCCGCCA
GCGGCCGC
